Addgene plasmid #17434: p406GALL
Depositing lab: Nicolas Buchler & Fred Cross. Depositing organization: Rockefeller University.
Backbone
  Vector backbone: p406ADH1
  Backbone size w/o insert (bp): 2691
  Vector type: Bacterial Expression, Yeast Expression
  Selectable markers: URA3
Growth in bacteria
  Bacterial resistance: Ampicillin, 100 μg/mL
  Growth temperature: 37°C
  Growth strain: DH5alpha
  Copy number: High Copy
Gene/Insert
  Gene/Insert name: GALL promoter + polylinker + CYC1 terminator (alt names: truncated GAL1 (long) promoter; Galactokinase)
  Species: S. cerevisiae (budding yeast)
  Insert size (bp): 2353
  Mutation: GALL promoter is between SacI and XbaI restriction sites.
  Entrez Gene: GAL1 (a.k.a. YBR020W)
  Cloning method: Restriction Enzyme; 5′ cloning site BglI (not destroyed); 3′ cloning site BglI (not destroyed)
  Sequencing primers: 5′ M13 Reverse
Resource information
  A portion of this plasmid was derived from a plasmid made by: Plasmid was created by Paula Calle. Insert was cut from Mumberg plasmid p425GALL, which was obtained from ATCC.
Terms and licenses: Academic/Nonprofit Terms; Industry Terms: Not Available to Industry
Depositor comments: Mumberg D, Muller R, Funk M. Nucleic Acids Res. 25:5767-8 (1994).
How to cite: p406GALL was a gift from Nicolas Buchler & Fred Cross (Addgene plasmid # 17434 ; http://n2t.net/addgene:17434 ; RRID:Addgene_17434)
