[The description below was written by a language model from this plasmid's Addgene catalogue record and pLannotate feature annotations shown in this document.]
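Description:
p406GALL is a yeast/E. coli shuttle expression vector of about 5 kb. It was built by moving the GALL promoter, polylinker and CYC1 terminator cassette from the Mumberg-series plasmid p425GALL into the p406ADH1 backbone as a BglI fragment. In bacteria it is maintained at high copy from a ColE1/pUC-type origin and selected with ampicillin through the bla gene. An f1 origin is also present, which allows single-stranded DNA production. For yeast, the plasmid carries the S. cerevisiae URA3 gene with its own promoter, which complements uracil auxotrophy and can be counterselected with 5-FOA. The feature table shows no yeast replication origin (no 2μ or CEN/ARS element). This is consistent with an integrating-type vector, although the record does not say so explicitly.

The payload is an empty expression cassette rather than a gene. GALL is a truncated (long) version of the GAL1 promoter and lies between SacI and XbaI sites. It is annotated as a roughly 420 bp Gal4-regulated, galactose-inducible element, and is followed by a fragment of the pBluescript multiple cloning site and the CYC1 transcription terminator. An open reading frame cloned into the polylinker therefore comes under galactose-inducible control; truncated GAL1 promoters of this series are generally used to give weaker induced expression than the full-length promoter. The cassette is flanked by pBluescript remnants: lac promoter/operator and lacZα fragments, T3 and T7 phage promoters, and an M13 reverse priming site useful for sequencing inserts. The short lacI, rop and bom annotations are backbone fragments with no evident function. The plasmid serves as a cloning vehicle for regulated expression of genes of interest in budding yeast.
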