Features (pLannotate 1.2.2; 19 found; start..end, strand, type, name):
     96..200     +  promoter       AmpR promoter: bla
    201..1061    +  CDS            AmpR: β-lactamase; bla; confers resistance to ampicillin, carbenicillin, and related antibiotics
   1232..1820    +  rep_origin     ori: high-copy-number ColE1/pMB1/pBR322/pUC origin of replication
   2003..2095    +  CDS            lacI (fragment): lac repressor; lacI; The lac repressor binds to the lac operator to inhibit transcription in E. coli. This inhibition can be relieved by adding lactose or isopropyl-β-D-thiogalactopyranoside (IPTG).
   2108..2129    +  protein_bind   CAP binding site: CAP binding activates transcription in the presence of cAMP. E. coli catabolite activator protein
   2144..2174    +  promoter       lac promoter: promoter for the E. coli lac operon
   2182..2198    +  protein_bind   lac operator: The lac repressor binds to the lac operator to inhibit transcription in E. coli. This inhibition can be relieved by adding lactose or isopropyl-β-D-thiogalactopyranoside (IPTG). lac repressor encoded by lacI
   2243..2261    +  promoter       T3 promoter: promoter for bacteriophage T3 RNA polymerase
   2280..2699    +  promoter       GAL1 promoter: S. cerevisiae GAL1; inducible promoter, regulated by Gal4
   2714..2782    +  misc_feature   MCS (fragment): pBluescript multiple cloning site
   2783..3030    +  terminator     CYC1 terminator: S. cerevisiae CYC1; transcription terminator for CYC1
   3049..3067    -  promoter       T7 promoter: promoter for bacteriophage T7 RNA polymerase
   3075..3230    +  CDS            lacZα (fragment): LacZα fragment of β-galactosidase; lacZ fragment
   3238..3693    +  rep_origin     f1 ori (sequence partly withheld): f1 bacteriophage origin of replication; arrow indicates direction of (+) strand synthesis
   3694..3745    -  misc_feature   bom (fragment): basis of mobility region from pBR322
   3824..4627    -  CDS            URA3: orotidine-5'-phosphate decarboxylase, required for uracil biosynthesis; S. cerevisiae URA3; yeast auxotrophic marker, counterselectable with 5-fluoroorotic acid (5-FOA)
   4628..4843    -  promoter       URA3 promoter: S. cerevisiae URA3
   4858..4907    -  misc_feature   bom (fragment): basis of mobility region from pBR322
   5009..1       -  CDS            rop (fragment) (across the origin): Rop protein, which maintains plasmids at low copy number; rop
>Addgene plasmid #17434 | p406GALL | depositor full sequence | sequence record 8608 | Author sequence
GACGAAAGGGCCTCGTGATACGCCTATTTTTATAGGTTAATGTCATGATAATAATGGTTTCTTAGACGTC
AGGTGGCACTTTTCGGGGAAATGTGCGCGGAACCCCTATTTGTTTATTTTTCTAAATACATTCAAATATG
TATCCGCTCATGAGACAATAACCCTGATAAATGCTTCAATAATATTGAAAAAGGAAGAGTATGAGTATTC
AACATTTCCGTGTCGCCCTTATTCCCTTTTTTGCGGCATTTTGCCTTCCTGTTTTTGCTCACCCAGAAAC
GCTGGTGAAAGTAAAAGATGCTGAAGATCAGTTGGGTGCACGAGTGGGTTACATCGAACTGGATCTCAAC
AGCGGTAAGATCCTTGAGAGTTTTCGCCCCGAAGAACGTTTTCCAATGATGAGCACTTTTAAAGTTCTGC
TATGTGGCGCGGTATTATCCCGTATTGACGCCGGGCAAGAGCAACTCGGTCGCCGCATACACTATTCTCA
GAATGACTTGGTTGAGTACTCACCAGTCACAGAAAAGCATCTTACGGATGGCATGACAGTAAGAGAATTA
TGCAGTGCTGCCATAACCATGAGTGATAACACTGCGGCCAACTTACTTCTGACAACGATCGGAGGACCGA
AGGAGCTAACCGCTTTTTTGCACAACATGGGGGATCATGTAACTCGCCTTGATCGTTGGGAACCGGAGCT
GAATGAAGCCATACCAAACGACGAGCGTGACACCACGATGCCTGTAGCAATGGCAACAACGTTGCGCAAA
CTATTAACTGGCGAACTACTTACTCTAGCTTCCCGGCAACAATTAATAGACTGGATGGAGGCGGATAAAG
TTGCAGGACCACTTCTGCGCTCGGCCCTTCCGGCTGGCTGGTTTATTGCTGATAAATCTGGAGCCGGTGA
GCGTGGGTCTCGCGGTATCATTGCAGCACTGGGGCCAGATGGTAAGCCCTCCCGTATCGTAGTTATCTAC
ACGACGGGGAGTCAGGCAACTATGGATGAACGAAATAGACAGATCGCTGAGATAGGTGCCTCACTGATTA
AGCATTGGTAACTGTCAGACCAAGTTTACTCATATATACTTTAGATTGATTTAAAACTTCATTTTTAATT
TAAAAGGATCTAGGTGAAGATCCTTTTTGATAATCTCATGACCAAAATCCCTTAACGTGAGTTTTCGTTC
CACTGAGCGTCAGACCCCGTAGAAAAGATCAAAGGATCTTCTTGAGATCCTTTTTTTCTGCGCGTAATCT
GCTGCTTGCAAACAAAAAAACCACCGCTACCAGCGGTGGTTTGTTTGCCGGATCAAGAGCTACCAACTCT
TTTTCCGAAGGTAACTGGCTTCAGCAGAGCGCAGATACCAAATACTGTCCTTCTAGTGTAGCCGTAGTTA
GGCCACCACTTCAAGAACTCTGTAGCACCGCCTACATACCTCGCTCTGCTAATCCTGTTACCAGTGGCTG
CTGCCAGTGGCGATAAGTCGTGTCTTACCGGGTTGGACTCAAGACGATAGTTACCGGATAAGGCGCAGCG
GTCGGGCTGAACGGGGGGTTCGTGCACACAGCCCAGCTTGGAGCGAACGACCTACACCGAACTGAGATAC
CTACAGCGTGAGCTATGAGAAAGCGCCACGCTTCCCGAAGGGAGAAAGGCGGACAGGTATCCGGTAAGCG
GCAGGGTCGGAACAGGAGAGCGCACGAGGGAGCTTCCAGGGGGAAACGCCTGGTATCTTTATAGTCCTGT
CGGGTTTCGCCACCTCTGACTTGAGCGTCGATTTTTGTGATGCTCGTCAGGGGGGCGGAGCCTATGGAAA
AACGCCAGCAACGCGGCCTTTTTACGGTTCCTGGCCTTTTGCTGGCCTTTTGCTCACATGTTCTTTCCTG
CGTTATCCCCTGATTCTGTGGATAACCGTATTACCGCCTTTGAGTGAGCTGATACCGCTCGCCGCAGCCG
AACGACCGAGCGCAGCGAGTCAGTGAGCGAGGAAGCGGAAGAGCGCCCAATACGCAAACCGCCTCTCCCC
GCGCGTTGGCCGATTCATTAATGCAGCTGGCACGACAGGTTTCCCGACTGGAAAGCGGGCAGTGAGCGCA
ACGCAATTAATGTGAGTTACCTCACTCATTAGGCACCCCAGGCTTTACACTTTATGCTTCCGGCTCCTAT
GTTGTGTGGAATTGTGAGCGGATAACAATTTCACACAGGAAACAGCTATGACCATGATTACGCCAAGCGC
GCAATTAACCCTCACTAAAGGGAACAAAAGCTGGAGCTCGTGACAGCCCTCCGAAGGAAGACTCTCCTCC
GTGCGTCCTCGTCTTCACCGGTCGCGTTCCTGAAACGCAGATGTGCCTCGCGCCGCACTGCTCCGAACAA
TAAAGATTCTACAATACTAGCTTTTATGGTTATGAAGAGGAAAAATTGGCAGTAACCTGGCCCCACAAAC
CTTCAAATGAACGAATCAAATTAACAACCATAGGATGATAATGCGATTAGTTTTTTAGCCTTATTTCTGG
GGTAATTAATCAGCGAAGCGATGATTTTTGATCTATTAACGGATATATAAATGCAAAAACTGCATAACCA
CTTTAACTAATACTTTCAACATTTTCGGTTTGTATTACTTCTTATTCAAATGTAATAAAAGTATCAACAA
AAAATTGTTAATATACCTCTATACTTTAACGTCAAGGAGAAAAAACCCCGGATTCTAGAACTAGTGGATC
CCCCGGGCTGCAGGAATTCGATATCAAGCTTATCGATACCGTCGACCTCGAGTCATGTAATTAGTTATGT
CACGCTTACATTCACGCCCTCCCCCCACATCCGCTCTAACCGAAAAGGAAGGAGTTAGACAACCTGAAGT
CTAGGTCCCTATTTATTTTTTTATAGTTATGTTAGTATTAAGAACGTTATTTATATTTCAAATTTTTCTT
TTTTTTCTGTACAGACGCGTGTACGCATGTAACATTATACTGAAAACCTTGCTTGAGAAGGTTTTGGGAC
GCTCGAAGGCTTTAATTTGCGGCCGGTACCCAATTCGCCCTATAGTGAGTCGTATTACGCGCGCTCACTG
GCCGTCGTTTTACAACGTCGTGACTGGGAAAACCCTGGCGTTACCCAACTTAATCGCCTTGCAGCACATC
CCCCTTTCGCCAGCTGGCGTAATAGCGAAGAGGCCCGCACCGATCGCCCTTCCCAACAGTTGCGCAGCCT
GAATGGCGAATGGCGCG
[124 nt withheld, positions 3238-3361]
C
[91 nt withheld, positions 3363-3453]
A
[49 nt withheld, positions 3455-3503]
CCTTTGACGTTGGAGTCCACGTTCTTT
[37 nt withheld, positions 3531-3567]
ACCCTATCTCGGTCTATTCTTTTGATTTATAAGGGATTTTGCCGATTTCGGCCTATTGGTTAAAAAATGA
GCTGATTTAACAAAAATTTAACGCGAATTTTAACAAAATATTAACGTTTACAATTTCCTGATGCGGTATT
TTCTCCTTACGCATCTGTGCGGTATTTCACACCGCATAGGGTAATAACTGATATAATTAAATTGAAGCTC
TAATTTGTGAGTTTAGTATACATGCATTTACTTATAATACAGTTTTTTAGTTTTGCTGGCCGCATCTTCT
CAAATATGCTTCCCAGCCTGCTTTTCTGTAACGTTCACCCTCTACCTTAGCATCCCTTCCCTTTGCAAAT
AGTCCTCTTCCAACAATAATAATGTCAGATCCTGTAGAGACCACATCATCCACGGTTCTATACTGTTGAC
CCAATGCGTCTCCCTTGTCATCTAAACCCACACCGGGTGTCATAATCAACCAATCGTAACCTTCATCTCT
TCCACCCATGTCTCTTTGAGCAATAAAGCCGATAACAAAATCTTTGTCGCTCTTCGCAATGTCAACAGTA
CCCTTAGTATATTCTCCAGTAGATAGGGAGCCCTTGCATGACAATTCTGCTAACATCAAAAGGCCTCTAG
GTTCCTTTGTTACTTCTTCTGCCGCCTGCTTCAAACCGCTAACAATACCTGGGCCCACCACACCGTGTGC
ATTCGTAATGTCTGCCCATTCTGCTATTCTGTATACACCCGCAGAGTACTGCAATTTGACTGTATTACCA
ATGTCAGCAAATTTTCTGTCTTCGAAGAGTAAAAAATTGTACTTGGCGGATAATGCCTTTAGCGGCTTAA
CTGTGCCCTCCATGGAAAAATCAGTCAAGATATCCACATGTGTTTTTAGTAAACAAATTTTGGGACCTAA
TGCTTCAACTAACTCCAGTAATTCCTTGGTGGTACGAACATCCAATGAAGCACACAAGTTTGTTTGCTTT
TCGTGCATGATATTAAATAGCTTGGCAGCAACAGGACTAGGATGAGTAGCAGCACGTTCCTTATATGTAG
CTTTCGACATGATTTATCTTCGTTTCCTGCAGGTTTTTGTTCTGTGCAGTTGGGTTAAGAATACTGGGCA
ATTTCATGTTTCTTCAACACTACATATGCGTATATATACCAATCTAAGTCTGTGCTCCTTCCTTCGTTCT
TCCTTCTGTTCGGAGATTACCGAATCAAAAAAATTTCAAAGAAACCGAAATCAAAAAAAAGAATAAAAAA
AAAATGATGAATTGAATTGAAAAGCTGTGGTATGGTGCACTCTCAGTACAATCTGCTCTGATGCCGCATA
GTTAAGCCAGCCCCGACACCCGCCAACACCCGCTGACGCGCCCTGACGGGCTTGTCTGCTCCCGGCATCC
GCTTACAGACAAGCTGTGACCGTCTCCGGGAGCTGCATGTGTCAGAGGTTTTCACCGTCATCACCGAAAC
GCGCGA
