>Addgene plasmid #17434 | p406GALL | addgene partial sequence | sequence record 23318 | 17434 with M13 rev
GAACAAAGCGGGAGCTCGTGACAGCCCTCCGAAGGAAGACTCTCCTCCGTGCGTCCTCGTCTTCACCGGT
CGCGTTCCTGAAACGCAGATGTGCCTCGCGCCGCACTGCTCCGAACAATAAAGATTCTACAATACTAGCT
TTTATGGTTATGAAGAGGAAAAATTGGCAGTAACCTGGCCCCACAAACCTTCAAATGAACGAATCAAATT
AACAACCATAGGATGATAATGCGATTAGTTTTTTAGCCTTATTTCTGGGGTAATTAATCAGCGAAGCGAT
GATTTTTGATCTATTAACGGATATATAAATGCAAAAACTGCATAACCACTTTAACTAATACTTTCAACAT
TTTCGGTTTGTATTACTTCTTATTCAAATGTAATAAAAGTATCAACAAAAAATTGTTAATATACCTCTAT
ACTTTAACGTCAAGGAGAAAAAACCCCGGATTCTAGAACTAGTGGATCCCCCGGGCTGCAGGAATTCGAT
ATCAAGCTTATCGATACCGTCGACCTCGAGTCATGTAATTAGTTATGTCACGCTTACATTCACGCCCTCC
CCCCACATCCGCTCTAACCGAAAAGGAAGGAGTTAGACAACCTGAAGTCTAGGTCCCTATTTATTTTTTT
ATAGTTATGTTAGTATTAAGAACGTTATTTATATTTCAAATTTTTCTTTTTTTTCTGTACAGACGCGTGT
ACGCATGTAACATTATACTGAAAACCTTGCT
